>Addgene plasmid #100798 | pAAV-syn-FLEX-splitTVA-EGFP-tTA | addgene full sequence | sequence record 193696 | Addgene NGS Result
CCTGCAGGCAGCTGCGCGCTCGCTCGCTCACTGAGGCCGCCCGGGCGTCGGGCGACCTTTGGTCGCCCGG
CCTCAGTGAGCGAGCGAGCGCGCAGAGAGGGAGTGGCCAACTCCATCACTAGGGGTTCCTGCTAGACTGC
AGAGGGCCCTGCGTATGAGTGCAAGTGGGTTTTAGGACCAGGATGAGGCGGGGTGGGGGTGCCTACCTGA
CGACCGACCCCGACCCACTGGACAAGCACCCAACCCCCATTCCCCAAATTGCGCATCCCCTATCAGAGAG
GGGGAGGGGAAACAGGATGCGGCGAGGCGCGTGCGCACTGCCAGCTTCAGCACCGCGGACAGTGCCTTCG
CCCCCGCCTGGCGGCGCGCGCCACCGCCGCCTCAGCACTGAAGGCGCGCTGACGTCACTCGCCGGTCCCC
CGCAAACTCCCCTTCCCGGCCACCTTGGTCGCGTCCGCGCCGCCGCCGGCCCAGCCGGACCGCACCACGC
GAGGCGCGAGATAGGGGGGCACGGGCGCGACCATCTGCGCTGCGGCGCCGGCGACTCAGCGCTGCCTCAG
TCTGCGGTGGGCAGCGGAGGAGTCGTGTCGTGCCTGAGAGCGCAGTCAGCCGCCACCATGGTTAATATAA
CTTCGTATAATGTATGCTATACGAAGTTATGCAGAATGGTAGCTGGATTGTAGCTGCTATTAGCAATATG
AAACCTCTTAATAACTTCGTATAAAGTATCCTATACGAAGTTATGGCGCGCCTCACAGCATATCCAGGTC
AAAATCATCAAGTGCATCAGCAGGGAGCATGTCCAAATCAAAGTCATCCAGGGCATCAGCAGGCAGCATG
TCCAGGTCAAAATCATCCAAGGCATCAGCAGGCACGTGCTTTCTCTTTTTGGGCACGTGAGAGCCAGACT
CACATTTCAGCTGCTTTTCCAGGCCACAGATGATCAGTTCCAGGCCAAAAAGGAATGCAGGCTCAGCCCC
TTGGTGGTCAAACAACTCAATAGCTTGCCGCAGCAGTGGTGGCATGGAGTCAGTGGTGGGGGTCTCCCTC
TCCTCCTTGGCAACTTGGTGCTCCTGGTCCTCCAGCACACAGCCCAAGGTGAAGTGGCCCACAGCAGAGA
GGGCATACAAGGCATTTTCCAGGGAGAAGCCTTGTTGGCACAGGAATGCCAGCTGGTTCTCCAGGGTCTC
ATACTGCTTCTCTGTAGGCCTGGTGCCCAAGTGAACTTTGGCACCATCCCGGTGGGAGAGCAAGGCACAT
CTGAAGCTCTTGGCATTGTTCCTCAGGAAGTCCTGCCAGGACTCCCCTTCCAGAGGGCAGAAGTGGGTGT
GGTGCCTGTCCAACATCTCAATGGCCAGGGCATCAAGCAGAGCCCTCTTGTTCTTCACATGCCAGTACAG
GGTAGGCTGCTCCACACCCAGCTTCTGGGCCAGCTTCCTGGTGGTCAAGCCCTCAATGCCAACTTCATTC
AGGAGCTCCAAGGCAGAGTTGATGACTTTGCTCTTGTCCAGTCTGGACATAGGTCCAGGGTTCTCCTCCA
CGTCTCCAGCCTGCTTCAGCAGGCTGAAGTTAGTAGCTCCGCTTCCCTTGTACAGCTCGTCCATGCCGAG
AGTGATCCCGGCGGCGGTCACGAACTCCAGCAGGACCATGTGATCGCGCTTCTCGTTGGGGTCTTTGCTC
AGGGCGGACTGGGTGCTCAGGTAGTGGTTGTCGGGCAGCAGCACGGGGCCGTCGCCGATGGGGGTGTTCT
GCTGGTAGTGGTCGGCGAGCTGCACGCTGCCGTCCTCGATGTTGTGGCGGATCTTGAAGTTCACCTTGAT
GCCGTTCTTCTGCTTGTCGGCCATGATATAGACGTTGTGGCTGTTGTAGTTGTACTCCAGCTTGTGCCCC
AGGATGTTGCCGTCCTCCTTGAAGTCGATGCCCTTCAGCTCGATGCGGTTCACCAGGGTGTCGCCCTCGA
ACTTCACCTCGGCGCGGGTCTTGTAGTTGCCGTCGTCCTTGAAGAAGATGGTGCGCTCCTGGACGTAGCC
TTCGGGCATGGCGGACTTGAAGAAGTCGTGCTGCTTCATGTGGTCGGGGTAGCGGCTGAAGCACTGCACG
CCGTAGGTCAGGGTGGTCACGAGGGTGGGCCAGGGCACGGGCAGCTTGCCGGTGGTGCAGATGAACTTCA
GGGTCAGCTTGCCGTAGGTGGCATCGCCCTCGCCCTCGCCGGACACGCTGAACTTGTGGCCGTTTACGTC
GCCGTCCAGCTCGACCAGGATGGGCACCACCCCGGTGAACAGCTCCTCGCCCTTGCTCACCATAGGTCCA
GGGTTCTCCTCCACGTCTCCAGCCTGCTTCAGCAGGCTGAAGTTAGTAGCTCCGCTTCCGGAGAACAAGT
CTGCCTGGCTCTTGTCAGGCACCAGCAGCTCCTTGGATGCGCTTTCAAGACTGAAGATGTCAGACCTGCT
TTTTGCTTTGGACTTCCCCCATGCAGCGATACCACCCACAGCTACCAGGCAGCACAGGAGCACTGCAGTG
ATCAGCATCCACATGCGGCCGTGATTCCTGGCTGGCAGAGCACGTCCAGGAGCAGGGGCAGTGGGAGCCT
CTGTGCCGTTGTCCGTGGGCACCGCGGGGATCGCGCTGGTCCCGCAGCCCCACTCGTCCCGCCCGTCGTC
GCAGTCGGGGTGTCCGTCGCACAGCCAGTCCTGCGGGTAACACTCCCCGTGGGCACCGGGCGGCTCCGAG
CAGCGGAACTGACCGGGGGGGCAACGGGACAAAGAACCGTTACCGGACCCGTTACCGGTCACGTTACCGG
GCAGCAGCAGCAGCAGCAGCGCGGGCAGCAGCCGCGCACCTAATAACTTCGTATAGCATACATTATACGA
AGTTATTTGCCTTAACCCAGAAATTATCACTGTTATTCTTTAGAATGGTGCAAAGAATAACTTCGTATAG
GATACTTTATACGAAGTTATGAATCAACCTCTGGATTACAAAATTTGTGAAAGATTGACTGGTATTCTTA
ACTATGTTGCTCCTTTTACGCTATGTGGATACGCTGCTTTAATGCCTTTGTATCATGCTATTGCTTCCCG
TATGGCTTTCATTTTCTCCTCCTTGTATAAATCCTGGTTGCTGTCTCTTTATGAGGAGTTGTGGCCCGTT
GTCAGGCAACGTGGCGTGGTGTGCACTGTGTTTGCTGACGCAACCCCCACTGGTTGGGGCATTGCCACCA
CCTGTCAGCTCCTTTCCGGGACTTTCGCTTTCCCCCTCCCTATTGCCACGGCGGAACTCATCGCCGCCTG
CCTTGCCCGCTGCTGGACAGGGGCTCGGCTGTTGGGCACTGACAATTCCGTGGTGTTGTCGGGGAAGCTG
ACGTCCTTTCCATGGCTGCTCGCCTGTGTTGCCACCTGGATTCTGCGCGGGACGTCCTTCTGCTACGTCC
CTTCGGCCCTCAATCCAGCGGACCTTCCTTCCCGCGGCCTGCTGCCGGCTCTGCGGCCTCTTCCGCGTCT
TCGCCTTCGCCCTCAGACGAGTCGGATCTCCCTTTGGGCCGCCTCCCCGCCTGGATCCTGTGCCTTCTAG
TTGCCAGCCATCTGTTGTTTGCCCCTCCCCCGTGCCTTCCTTGACCCTGGAAGGTGCCACTCCCACTGTC
CTTTCCTAATAAAATGAGGAAATTGCATCGCATTGTCTGAGTAGGTGTCATTCTATTCTGGGGGGTGGGG
TGGGGCAGGACAGCAAGGGGGAGGATTGGGAAGACAATAGCAGGCATGCTGGGGATGCGGTGGGCTCTAT
GGCAGGAACCCCTAGTGATGGAGTTGGCCACTCCCTCTCTGCGCGCTCGCTCGCTCACTGAGGCCGGGCG
ACCAAAGGTCGCCCGACGCCCGGGCTTTGCCCGGGCGGCCTCAGTGAGCGAGCGAGCGCGCAGCTGCCTG
CAGGGGCGCCTGATGCGGTATTTTCTCCTTACGCATCTGTGCGGTATTTCACACCGCATA
[95 nt withheld, positions 3981-4075]
T
[46 nt withheld, positions 4077-4122]
C
[141 nt withheld, positions 4124-4264]
CCTTTGACGTTGGAGTCCACGTTCTTT
[37 nt withheld, positions 4292-4328]
ACTCTATCTCGGGCTATTCTTTTGATTTATAAGGGATTTTGCCGATTTCGGTCTATTGGTTAAAAAATGA
GCTGATTTAACAAAAATTTAACGCGAATTTTAACAAAATATTAACGTTTACAATTTTATGGTGCACTCTC
AGTACAATCTGCTCTGATGCCGCATAGTTAAGCCAGCCCCGACACCCGCCAACACCCGCTGACGCGCCCT
GACGGGCTTGTCTGCTCCCGGCATCCGCTTACAGACAAGCTGTGACCGTCTCCGGGAGCTGCATGTGTCA
GAGGTTTTCACCGTCATCACCGAAACGCGCGAGACGAAAGGGCCTCGTGATACGCCTATTTTTATAGGTT
AATGTCATGATAATAATGGTTTCTTAGACGTCAGGTGGCACTTTTCGGGGAAATGTGCGCGGAACCCCTA
TTTGTTTATTTTTCTAAATACATTCAAATATGTATCCGCTCATGAGACAATAACCCTGATAAATGCTTCA
ATAATATTGAAAAAGGAAGAGTATGAGTATTCAACATTTCCGTGTCGCCCTTATTCCCTTTTTTGCGGCA
TTTTGCCTTCCTGTTTTTGCTCACCCAGAAACGCTGGTGAAAGTAAAAGATGCTGAAGATCAGTTGGGTG
CACGAGTGGGTTACATCGAACTGGATCTCAACAGCGGTAAGATCCTTGAGAGTTTTCGCCCCGAAGAACG
TTTTCCAATGATGAGCACTTTTAAAGTTCTGCTATGTGGCGCGGTATTATCCCGTATTGACGCCGGGCAA
GAGCAACTCGGTCGCCGCATACACTATTCTCAGAATGACTTGGTTGAGTACTCACCAGTCACAGAAAAGC
ATCTTACGGATGGCATGACAGTAAGAGAATTATGCAGTGCTGCCATAACCATGAGTGATAACACTGCGGC
CAACTTACTTCTGACAACGATCGGAGGACCGAAGGAGCTAACCGCTTTTTTGCACAACATGGGGGATCAT
GTAACTCGCCTTGATCGTTGGGAACCGGAGCTGAATGAAGCCATACCAAACGACGAGCGTGACACCACGA
TGCCTGTAGCAATGGCAACAACGTTGCGCAAACTATTAACTGGCGAACTACTTACTCTAGCTTCCCGGCA
ACAATTAATAGACTGGATGGAGGCGGATAAAGTTGCAGGACCACTTCTGCGCTCGGCCCTTCCGGCTGGC
TGGTTTATTGCTGATAAATCTGGAGCCGGTGAGCGTGGGTCTCGCGGTATCATTGCAGCACTGGGGCCAG
ATGGTAAGCCCTCCCGTATCGTAGTTATCTACACGACGGGGAGTCAGGCAACTATGGATGAACGAAATAG
ACAGATCGCTGAGATAGGTGCCTCACTGATTAAGCATTGGTAACTGTCAGACCAAGTTTACTCATATATA
CTTTAGATTGATTTAAAACTTCATTTTTAATTTAAAAGGATCTAGGTGAAGATCCTTTTTGATAATCTCA
TGACCAAAATCCCTTAACGTGAGTTTTCGTTCCACTGAGCGTCAGACCCCGTAGAAAAGATCAAAGGATC
TTCTTGAGATCCTTTTTTTCTGCGCGTAATCTGCTGCTTGCAAACAAAAAAACCACCGCTACCAGCGGTG
GTTTGTTTGCCGGATCAAGAGCTACCAACTCTTTTTCCGAAGGTAACTGGCTTCAGCAGAGCGCAGATAC
CAAATACTGTTCTTCTAGTGTAGCCGTAGTTAGGCCACCACTTCAAGAACTCTGTAGCACCGCCTACATA
CCTCGCTCTGCTAATCCTGTTACCAGTGGCTGCTGCCAGTGGCGATAAGTCGTGTCTTACCGGGTTGGAC
TCAAGACGATAGTTACCGGATAAGGCGCAGCGGTCGGGCTGAACGGGGGGTTCGTGCACACAGCCCAGCT
TGGAGCGAACGACCTACACCGAACTGAGATACCTACAGCGTGAGCTATGAGAAAGCGCCACGCTTCCCGA
AGGGAGAAAGGCGGACAGGTATCCGGTAAGCGGCAGGGTCGGAACAGGAGAGCGCACGAGGGAGCTTCCA
GGGGGAAACGCCTGGTATCTTTATAGTCCTGTCGGGTTTCGCCACCTCTGACTTGAGCGTCGATTTTTGT
GATGCTCGTCAGGGGGGCGGAGCCTATGGAAAAACGCCAGCAACGCGGCCTTTTTACGGTTCCTGGCCTT
TTGCTGGCCTTTTGCTCACATGT
Features (pLannotate 1.2.2; 24 found; start..end, strand, type, name):
     12..39      +  repeat_region  AAV2 ITR (fragment): inverted terminal repeat of adeno-associated virus serotype 2 inverted
     68..95      +  repeat_region  AAV2 ITR (fragment): inverted terminal repeat of adeno-associated virus serotype 2 inverted
    158..605     +  promoter       hSyn promoter: human synapsin I promoter; confers neuron-specific expression (Kügler et al., 2003)
    627..660     -  protein_bind   loxP: Cre-mediated recombination occurs in the 8-bp core sequence (GCATACAT). Cre recombinase
    661..710     -  intron         β-globin intron (fragment): internally truncated intron from human β-globin
    711..744     -  protein_bind   lox2272: Cre-mediated recombination occurs in the 8-bp core sequence (GGATACTT). lox2272 sites are compatible with each other, but incompatible with loxP or loxN sites (Lee and Saito, 1988). Cre recombinase
    756..779     -  CDS            VP160 (fragment): 10 tandem repeats of the minimal activation domain of herpes simplex virus VP16 (Cheng et al., 2013)
    795..820     -  CDS            VP64 (fragment): tetrameric repeat of the minimal activation domain of herpes simplex virus VP16 (Beerli et al., 1998)
    900..1520    -  CDS            tetR: TETR2_ECOLX - Experimental evidence at protein level: Swiss-Prot protein existence level 1. TetR is the repressor of the tetracycline resistance element; its N-terminal region forms a helix-turn-helix structure and binds DNA. Binding of tetracycline to TetR reduces the repressor affinity for the tetracycline resistance gene (tetA) promoter operator sites. From Escherichia coli.
   1587..2303    -  CDS            EGFP: EGFP is a basic (constitutively fluorescent) green fluorescent protein published in 1996, derived from Aequorea victoria. It is reported to be a rapidly-maturing weak dimer with moderate acid sensitivity.
   2370..2837    -  CDS            RSVR_COTJA: Experimental evidence at protein level: Swiss-Prot protein existence level 1. Responsible for susceptibility to the retrovirus subgroup A Rous sarcoma virus. From Coturnix japonica (Japanese quail) (Coturnix coturnix japonica).
   2843..2876    +  protein_bind   loxP: Cre-mediated recombination occurs in the 8-bp core sequence (GCATACAT). Cre recombinase
   2877..2926    -  intron         β-globin intron (fragment): internally truncated intron from human β-globin
   2927..2960    +  protein_bind   lox2272: Cre-mediated recombination occurs in the 8-bp core sequence (GGATACTT). lox2272 sites are compatible with each other, but incompatible with loxP or loxN sites (Lee and Saito, 1988). Cre recombinase
   2962..3550    +  misc_feature   WPRE: woodchuck hepatitis virus posttranscriptional regulatory element
   3558..3782    +  polyA_signal   bGH poly(A) signal: bovine growth hormone polyadenylation signal
   3784..3924    +  repeat_region  AAV2 ITR: inverted terminal repeat of adeno-associated virus serotype 2 inverted
   3929..3980    -  misc_feature   bom (fragment): basis of mobility region from pBR322
   3999..4454    +  rep_origin     f1 ori (sequence partly withheld): f1 bacteriophage origin of replication; arrow indicates direction of (+) strand synthesis
   4455..4504    -  misc_feature   bom (fragment): basis of mobility region from pBR322
   4606..4641    -  CDS            rop (fragment): Rop protein, which maintains plasmids at low copy number; rop
   4736..4840    +  promoter       AmpR promoter: bla
   4841..5701    +  CDS            AmpR: β-lactamase; bla; confers resistance to ampicillin, carbenicillin, and related antibiotics
   5872..6460    +  rep_origin     ori: high-copy-number ColE1/pMB1/pBR322/pUC origin of replication
