[The description below was written by a language model from this plasmid's Addgene catalogue record and pLannotate feature annotations shown in this document.]
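Description:
pAAV-syn-FLEX-splitTVA-EGFP-tTA is an AAV transfer plasmid built on the Stratagene pAAV backbone, used to package a Cre-dependent helper virus for monosynaptic rabies tracing. In bacteria it is maintained as a high-copy plasmid through a ColE1/pUC-type origin with ampicillin selection (AmpR under its own bla promoter), and it also carries an f1 phage origin. The expression cassette sits between AAV2 inverted terminal repeats. The annotation detects the 5′ ITR only as short fragments, whereas the 3′ ITR is called in full.

Within the ITRs, the human synapsin I promoter restricts expression to neurons. Downstream lies a roughly 2.1 kb synthetic open reading frame placed in the antisense orientation and flanked by oppositely oriented loxP and lox2272 pairs, the FLEX (double-inverted) arrangement. Without Cre the coding sequence cannot be read; Cre recombination inverts it and locks it in the sense orientation. The cassette encodes three products in series: TVA (the quail receptor for subgroup A avian sarcoma virus, which permits entry of EnvA-pseudotyped rabies virus), EGFP as a marker of starter cells, and the tetracycline transactivator tTA, annotated as TetR joined to VP16-derived activation repeats. The gaps between these coding regions suggest linker or self-cleaving peptide sequences, but none is annotated, and the record does not explain the "split" in the name. A WPRE and the bovine growth hormone polyadenylation signal follow the cassette to enhance transcript stability and processing.

According to the record, the virus is meant to be coinjected with one made from pAAV-TREtight-mTagBFP2-B19G. There, tTA supplied by this construct would drive the TRE-controlled rabies B19 glycoprotein needed for transsynaptic spread.
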