Addgene plasmid #100798: pAAV-syn-FLEX-splitTVA-EGFP-tTA
Purpose: helper virus for monosynaptic tracing; to be coinjected with pAAV-TREtight-mTagBFP2-B19G
Depositing lab: Ian Wickersham. Depositing organization: Massachusetts Institute of Technology. Publication: Lhx6-positive GABA-releasing neurons of the zona incerta promote sleep. Liu K, Kim J, Kim DW, Zhang YS, Bao H, Denaxa M, Lim SA, Kim E, Liu C, Wickersham IR, Pachinis V, Hattar S, Song J, Brown SP, Blackshaw S. Nature. 2017 Aug 31;548(7669):582-587. doi: 10.1038/nature23663. Epub 2017 Aug 23. PubMed 28847002.
Backbone
  Vector backbone: pAAV
  Backbone manufacturer: Stratagene
  Vector type: Mammalian Expression, AAV
Growth in bacteria
  Bacterial resistance: Ampicillin, 100 μg/mL
  Growth temperature: 37°C
  Growth strain: NEB Stable
  Copy number: High Copy
Gene/Insert
  Gene/Insert name: TVA, EGFP, tet transactivator
  Species: Synthetic
  Insert size (bp): 2082
  Promoter: synapsin
  Cloning method: Gibson Cloning
  Sequencing primers: 5′ unknown; 3′ unknown
Terms and licenses: Academic/Nonprofit Terms; Industry Terms: Not Available to Industry
How to cite: pAAV-syn-FLEX-splitTVA-EGFP-tTA was a gift from Ian Wickersham (Addgene plasmid # 100798 ; http://n2t.net/addgene:100798 ; RRID:Addgene_100798) For viral preps, please replace (Addgene plasmid # 100798) in the above sentence with: (Addgene viral prep # 100798-AAV1)
